Addgene plasmid #160470: pUC19-PpSEC13-msGFP2
Purpose: P. pastoris integration vector for the gene replacement of SEC13 fused to msGFP2
Depositing lab: Benjamin Glick. Depositing organization: University of Chicago. Publication: A photostable monomeric superfolder GFP. Valbuena FM, Fizgerald I, Strack RL, Andruska N, Smith L, Glick BS. Traffic. 2020 May 15. doi: 10.1111/tra.12737. PubMed 32415747.
Backbone
  Vector backbone: pUC19
  Backbone size w/o insert (bp): 4779
  Total vector size (bp): 5805
  Vector type: Yeast Expression
  Selectable markers: ARG4
Growth in bacteria
  Bacterial resistance: Ampicillin, 100 μg/mL
  Growth temperature: 37°C
  Growth strain: DH5alpha
  Copy number: Unknown
Gene/Insert
  Gene/Insert name: ppSEC13-msGFP2
  Species: P. pastoris
  Insert size (bp): 1026
Terms and licenses: Academic/Nonprofit Terms; Industry Terms: Not Available to Industry
How to cite: pUC19-PpSEC13-msGFP2 was a gift from Benjamin Glick (Addgene plasmid # 160470 ; http://n2t.net/addgene:160470 ; RRID:Addgene_160470)
