[The description below was written by a language model from this plasmid's Addgene catalogue record and pLannotate feature annotations shown in this document.]
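Description:
pUC19-PpSEC13-msGFP2 is a yeast integration vector built on a pUC19 backbone and designed to replace the chromosomal SEC13 gene of Pichia pastoris (Komagataella) with a version fused to the green fluorescent protein msGFP2. In E. coli it is maintained through the high-copy ColE1/pUC origin and selected with ampicillin via the β-lactamase gene. Remnants of the pUC19 lacZα region, the multiple cloning site and the lac promoter/operator are also present. No yeast replication origin is annotated, which is consistent with a plasmid that must integrate into the genome to persist. Selection in yeast relies on an ARG4 cassette, annotated as the S. cerevisiae ARG4 promoter and argininosuccinate lyase coding sequence, which complements arginine auxotrophy in a suitable host strain.

The payload begins at the cloning site with a partial SEC13 coding segment of about 300 bp, followed after a short gap, presumably a linker, by the complete msGFP2 open reading frame. No promoter is annotated upstream of the fragment. This fits a gene replacement design in which homologous recombination at the SEC13 locus leaves the tagged gene under its native regulation, although the record does not describe the integration strategy in detail. Downstream of msGFP2, the annotation software identified a reverse-strand region similar to CGR1, matched by homology to a Debaryomyces protein. This may be P. pastoris genomic sequence flanking SEC13, but the record does not confirm that.

Sec13 is a component of the COPII vesicle coat and also of the nuclear pore complex. The fusion would therefore typically serve to visualise Sec13-containing structures such as ER exit sites in live cells, using the photostable monomeric superfolder msGFP2. The sequenced record is a few bases shorter than the catalogued total size.
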