Features (pLannotate 1.2.2; 15 found; start..end, strand, type, name):
      1..52      +  misc_feature   bom (fragment): basis of mobility region from pBR322
     58..215     -  CDS            lacZα (fragment): LacZα fragment of β-galactosidase; lacZ fragment
    212..268     +  misc_feature   MCS: pUC18/19 multiple cloning site
    262..561     +  CDS            SEC13 (fragment): SEC13_KOMPG - Experimental evidence at protein level: Swiss-Prot protein existence level 1. Component of the coat protein complex II (COPII) which promotes the formation of transport vesicles from the endoplasmic reticulum (ER). The coat has two main functions, the physical deformation of the endoplasmic reticulum membrane into vesicles and the selection of cargo molecules. It also functions as a component of the nuclear pore complex (NPC). NPC components, collectively referred to as nucleoporins (NUPs), can play the role of both NPC structural components and of docking or interaction partners
    583..1290    +  CDS            msGFP2: photostable monomeric superfolder GFP (Valbuena et al., 2020)
   1395..1775    -  CDS            CGR1: CGR1_DEBHA - Protein inferred from homology: Swiss-Prot protein existence level 3. Involved in nucleolar integrity and required for processing of the pre-rRNA for the 60S ribosome subunit. From Debaryomyces hansenii (strain ATCC 36239 / CBS 767 / BCRC 21394 / JCM 1990 / NBRC 0083 / IGC 2968) (Yeast) (Torulaspora hansenii).
   1955..1971    -  protein_bind   lac operator: The lac repressor binds to the lac operator to inhibit transcription in E. coli. This inhibition can be relieved by adding lactose or isopropyl-β-D-thiogalactopyranoside (IPTG). lac repressor encoded by lacI
   1979..2009    -  promoter       lac promoter: promoter for the E. coli lac operon
   2024..2045    -  protein_bind   CAP binding site: CAP binding activates transcription in the presence of cAMP. E. coli catabolite activator protein
   2058..2150    -  CDS            lacI (fragment): lac repressor; lacI; The lac repressor binds to the lac operator to inhibit transcription in E. coli. This inhibition can be relieved by adding lactose or isopropyl-β-D-thiogalactopyranoside (IPTG).
   2333..2921    -  rep_origin     ori: high-copy-number ColE1/pMB1/pBR322/pUC origin of replication
   3092..3952    -  CDS            AmpR: β-lactamase; bla; confers resistance to ampicillin, carbenicillin, and related antibiotics
   3953..3970    -  promoter       AmpR promoter (fragment): bla
   3970..4279    +  promoter       ARG4 promoter: S. cerevisiae ARG4
   4280..5668    +  CDS            ARG4: ARLY_YEAST - Experimental evidence at protein level: Swiss-Prot protein existence level 1. From Saccharomyces cerevisiae (strain ATCC 204508 / S288c) (Baker's yeast).
>Addgene plasmid #160470 | pUC19-PpSEC13-msGFP2 | addgene full sequence | sequence record 326334 | Addgene NGS Result
TATGCGGTGTGAAATACCGCACAGATGCGTAAGGAGAAAATACCGCATCAGGCGCCATTCGCCATTCAGG
CTGCGCAACTGTTGGGAAGGGCGATCGGTGCGGGCCTCTTCGCTATTACGCCAGCTGGCGAAAGGGGGAT
GTGCTGCAAGGCGATTAAGTTGGGTAACGCCAGGGTTTTCCCAGTCACGACGTTGTAAAACGACGGCCAG
TGAATTCGAGCTCGGTACCCGGGGATCCTCTAGAGTCGACCTGCAGGCATGCAAGCTTTTCAAGGACATT
CCGACTGGGTCAGAGATGTGGCATGGTCTCCTTCTCGTTTATCAAAGTCATACATTGCCACTGCCTCACA
AGATCGTACAGTATTGATTTGGACTAAAGATGGAAAATCTAACAAATGGGAAAAACAGCCTTTAACAAAG
GAAAAATTCCCCGATGTTTGTTGGAGAGCCAGCTGGTCTCTTAGTGGAAATGTATTGGCCATTTCGGGTG
GTGATAATAAGGTCACTTTGTGGAAGGAAAACATCCAGGGCAAATGGGAGTCCGCTGGCGAAGTCGATCA
ATACGATCCACCGGTCGCCACCATGGATAGCACTGAGAGCCTGTTCACCGGGGTGGTGCCCATCCTGGTC
GAGCTGGACGGCGACGTAAACGGCCACAAGTTCAGCGTGCGCGGCGAGGGCGAGGGCGATGCCACCAACG
GCAAGCTGACCCTGAAGTTCATCTGCACCACCGGCAAGCTGCCCGTGCCCTGGCCCACCCTCGTGACCAC
CCTGACCTACGGCGTGCAGTGCTTCAGCCGCTACCCCGACCACATGAAGCAGCACGACTTCTTCAAGTCC
GCCATGCCCGAAGGCTACGTCCAGGAGCGCACCATCACCTTCAAGGACGACGGCACCTACAAGACCCGCG
CCGAGGTGAAGTTCGAGGGCGACACCCTGGTGAACCGCATCGAGCTGAAGGGCATCGACTTCAAGGAGGA
CGGCAACATCCTGGGGCACAAGCTGGAGTACAACTACAACAGCCACAACGTCTATATCACCGCCGACAAG
CAGAAGAACGGCATCAAGGCCAACTTCAAGATCCGCCACAACGTGGAGGACGGCAGCGTGCAGCTCGCCG
ACCACTACCAGCAGAACACCCCCATCGGCGACGGCCCCGTGCTGCTGCCCGACAACCACTACCTGAGCAC
CCAGTCCAAGCTGAGCAAAGACCCCAACGAGAAGCGCGATCACATGGTCCTGCTGGAGTTCGTGACCGCC
GCCGGGATCACTGGAGGCAGTGGCGGTTCTTAAAGCGGCCGTAAAAGGATACAAATATAAATACGTTTTA
ACTCATTTAACCAATTACTATGTATTCTGTTATTATTGCTATTAACGCTCATTAACGTCTACTAACGTTC
TTTTAACAGCTTGTTCCTCTTTTCTTTCCTCTTAAGTCTCTCGACCTTTCTACGATGCATTACTTGAGCC
ATTCTCTCATATCTTTCCTTTTCTTCCTTCAAACTTTGGCGGCGTTTGGTTTCTTCAATTTTGCTTTTTC
TTATGCTTTCTTTCTCCTCCTTGAGTTCTCTTATCTTTGCCTTTATAGCTTGCTCTTCAAGTCTTTTCTG
TTTTTTCTGTTCCCAAGTCAGATTGCCTCCTAAAGATCTCACTCTCATGGCATCTTTCTGTAGCTTCCAA
TCTTTTCCATTAACACGGGTCCCTCTTCCTTTATCCTTAGGGGCTATAGGGTTGTTATATATATCCTTCT
TTGAAGTACTGCTACTGTCACTCATGATGTAGTAGTGGTTGTGTAGAATATCAAAAGGAAAAAAAAAATT
ATTTCGTGAAAATTCAAATAAGGTATTGTTCTCATTAAGGGATAAAAAAATACCCTTTATTGCCATTGAA
AAGTATTACATCGGTACTCATCAAGCTTGGCGTAATCATGGTCATAGCTGTTTCCTGTGTGAAATTGTTA
TCCGCTCACAATTCCACACAACATACGAGCCGGAAGCATAAAGTGTAAAGCCTGGGGTGCCTAATGAGTG
AGCTAACTCACATTAATTGCGTTGCGCTCACTGCCCGCTTTCCAGTCGGGAAACCTGTCGTGCCAGCTGC
ATTAATGAATCGGCCAACGCGCGGGGAGAGGCGGTTTGCGTATTGGGCGCTCTTCCGCTTCCTCGCTCAC
TGACTCGCTGCGCTCGGTCGTTCGGCTGCGGCGAGCGGTATCAGCTCACTCAAAGGCGGTAATACGGTTA
TCCACAGAATCAGGGGATAACGCAGGAAAGAACATGTGAGCAAAAGGCCAGCAAAAGGCCAGGAACCGTA
AAAAGGCCGCGTTGCTGGCGTTTTTCCATAGGCTCCGCCCCCCTGACGAGCATCACAAAAATCGACGCTC
AAGTCAGAGGTGGCGAAACCCGACAGGACTATAAAGATACCAGGCGTTTCCCCCTGGAAGCTCCCTCGTG
CGCTCTCCTGTTCCGACCCTGCCGCTTACCGGATACCTGTCCGCCTTTCTCCCTTCGGGAAGCGTGGCGC
TTTCTCATAGCTCACGCTGTAGGTATCTCAGTTCGGTGTAGGTCGTTCGCTCCAAGCTGGGCTGTGTGCA
CGAACCCCCCGTTCAGCCCGACCGCTGCGCCTTATCCGGTAACTATCGTCTTGAGTCCAACCCGGTAAGA
CACGACTTATCGCCACTGGCAGCAGCCACTGGTAACAGGATTAGCAGAGCGAGGTATGTAGGCGGTGCTA
CAGAGTTCTTGAAGTGGTGGCCTAACTACGGCTACACTAGAAGAACAGTATTTGGTATCTGCGCTCTGCT
GAAGCCAGTTACCTTCGGAAAAAGAGTTGGTAGCTCTTGATCCGGCAAACAAACCACCGCTGGTAGCGGT
GGTTTTTTTGTTTGCAAGCAGCAGATTACGCGCAGAAAAAAAGGATCTCAAGAAGATCCTTTGATCTTTT
CTACGGGGTCTGACGCTCAGTGGAACGAAAACTCACGTTAAGGGATTTTGGTCATGAGATTATCAAAAAG
GATCTTCACCTAGATCCTTTTAAATTAAAAATGAAGTTTTAAATCAATCTAAAGTATATATGAGTAAACT
TGGTCTGACAGTTACCAATGCTTAATCAGTGAGGCACCTATCTCAGCGATCTGTCTATTTCGTTCATCCA
TAGTTGCCTGACTCCCCGTCGTGTAGATAACTACGATACGGGAGGGCTTACCATCTGGCCCCAGTGCTGC
AATGATACCGCGAGACCCACGCTCACCGGCTCCAGATTTATCAGCAATAAACCAGCCAGCCGGAAGGGCC
GAGCGCAGAAGTGGTCCTGCAACTTTATCCGCCTCCATCCAGTCTATTAATTGTTGCCGGGAAGCTAGAG
TAAGTAGTTCGCCAGTTAATAGTTTGCGCAACGTTGTTGCCATTGCTACAGGCATCGTGGTGTCACGCTC
GTCGTTTGGTATGGCTTCATTCAGCTCCGGTTCCCAACGATCAAGGCGAGTTACATGATCCCCCATGTTG
TGCAAAAAAGCGGTTAGCTCCTTCGGTCCTCCGATCGTTGTCAGAAGTAAGTTGGCCGCAGTGTTATCAC
TCATGGTTATGGCAGCACTGCATAATTCTCTTACTGTCATGCCATCCGTAAGATGCTTTTCTGTGACTGG
TGAGTACTCAACCAAGTCATTCTGAGAATAGTGTATGCGGCGACCGAGTTGCTCTTGCCCGGCGTCAATA
CGGGATAATACCGCGCCACATAGCAGAACTTTAAAAGTGCTCATCATTGGAAAACGTTCTTCGGGGCGAA
AACTCTCAAGGATCTTACCGCTGTTGAGATCCAGTTCGATGTAACCCACTCGTGCACCCAACTGATCTTC
AGCATCTTTTACTTTCACCAGCGTTTCTGGGTGAGCAAAAACAGGAAGGCAAAATGCCGCAAAAAAGGGA
ATAAGGGCGACACGGAAATGTTGAATACTCATACTCTTCCTTTTTCAATAACGACAATCAAATAACCTGA
TCTGCCAAGGCTCCATCATATCTGGCCTAGAACAGTTTTTTTTTTTCGATTATTTGTTCGTTCTTGTGGT
GGTTACTCATTGGCAGAATCCCGAAAATCATGATTAGTAGATGAATGACTCACTTTTTGGATAAGCTGGC
GCAAATTGAAACATGTGAAAAAAAAAAAAAAGGATTATAAAAGGTCAGCGAAGCACAGAACTCTGAGATA
AGACTACCTTTCTTTAGCTAGGGGAGAATATTCGCAATTGAAGAGCTCAAAAGCAGTATATAACAAGACT
AAGGCAAACATGTCAGACGGCACTCAAAAACTATGGGGTGGGAGATTCACTGGTGAAACCGATCCTTTGA
TGCACCTTTACAATGCGTCTCTTCCGTATGATTATAAGATGTATAAGGCAGATTTAGAAGGAACTAAAGT
ATACACAGCGGGCTTGCAGAAGTTGGGTCTTCTAACGGAGACAGAATTGGCAAAGATCCATGAAGGTTTG
GCTGAAATCAAAAAAGAATGGGACGCTGACAAATTTGTCCGTCATCCAAACGACGAGGATATCCATACTG
CGAATGAAAGACGTCTTGGTGAACTAATTGGCCGCGATATTGCTGGTAAAGTCCACACCGGTAGATCCCG
TAATGATCAAGTTGTTACCGATTTGAGAATATACTGTCGTGACATTGTCAATGACACCCTCTTTCCAGCT
TTAAAGGGCTTGGTTGAAGTTCTAATTAAGAGGGCCGAAGGTGAGATAGATGTCTTAATGCCAGGCTACA
CACATTTACAAAGGGCACAACCTATTAGATGGTCTCATTGGTTGAGCTCTTATGCAACATACTTCACCGA
AGATTACAAGAGACTGGGTCAAATACTACACAGATTGAATCAATCACCACTGGGTGCAGGCGCTCTTGCT
GGTCATCCTTACGGCATTGATAGAGAATTTTTGGCTGAAGGTTTGGGTTTCAATAGTGTAATTGGTAACT
CCTTGGTTGCTGTTTCTGATAGAGATTTCATCGTGGAGTTGATGTTTTGGGGAACTTTGTTCATGAACCA
TATTTCTCGTTTTGCTGAAGATTTGATTATATATTGTACAGCAGAATTTGGTTTCATACAGTTGAGCGAC
GCCTATTCAACAGGTTCTTCTTTAATGCCTCAGAAGAAGAATGCAGACTCGTTAGAGTTGTTAAGAGGTA
AATCCGGTAGAGTATTTGGTGATCTGACAGGATTCTTGATGAGTTTGAAGGGTATCCCATCTACTTATGA
TAAAGACATGCAAGAAGACAAAGAGCCACTATTCGATTGCTTAACAACTGTAGAGCACTCCATGCTGATT
GCCACAGGTGTTATTTCTACCTTAACTGTAAATAAGGAAAAGATGGAAGCTGCTCTCACGATGGATATGC
TAGCTACCGACTTGGCAGATTACTTGGTCAGAAAGGGTGTTCCATTCAGAGAGACTCATCACATATCTGG
TGAGTGTGTCGCTACTGCTGAAAGACTTGGTCTAAGCGGTATTGATAAATTAACCTTGGAGCAGTATCAA
AAGATCGATTCGAGATTCGGACAAGATCTTTTTGAAACTTTTAACTTTGAACAAAGCGTTGAAAGACGAG
ATGCTACTGGTGGAACCGCTAAATCTGCTGTATTGAAGCAATTGGATAATTTGAAATCCCAATTAAATTA
GCAGATGGCGACGTTATGCGCAAGAATTTCATCAGGTCTGGTACTTCTAGGACTTCATCAACCCTTCTTT
AAATACTTATTTTGTTATTAGTATTATATTTTCGAGATTGTGCTATGTATATATATAC
